Addgene plasmid #29249: pEMS1501
Purpose: Expression of the reporter gene was not detected in the brain, eye and embryo using LacZ.
Depositing lab: Elizabeth Simpson. Depositing organization: University of British Columbia. Publication: A regulatory toolbox of MiniPromoters to drive selective expression in the brain. Portales-Casamar E, Swanson DJ, Liu L, de Leeuw CN, Banks KG, Ho Sui SJ, Fulton DL, Ali J, Amirabbasi M, Arenillas DJ, Babyak N, Black SF, Bonaguro RJ, Brauer E, Candido TR, Castellarin M, Chen J, Chen Y, Cheng JC, Chopra V, Docking TR, Dreolini L, D'Souza CA, Flynn EK, Glenn R, Hatakka K, Hearty TG, Imanian B, Jiang S, Khorasan-zadeh S, Komljenovic I, Laprise S, Liao NY, Lim JS, Lithwick S, Liu F, Liu J, Lu M, McConechy M, McLeod AJ, Milisavljevic M, Mis J, O'Connor K, Palma B, Palmquist DL, Schmouth JF, Swanson MI, Tam B, Ticoll A, Turner JL, Varhol R, Vermeulen J, Watkins RF, Wilson G, Wong BK, Wong SH, Wong TY, Yang GS, Ypsilanti AR, Jones SJ, Holt RA, Goldowitz D, Wasserman WW, Simpson EM. Proc Natl Acad Sci U S A. 2010 Sep 21. 107(38):16589-94. 10.1073/pnas.1009158107 PubMed 20807748.
Backbone
  Vector backbone: pEMS1313
  Backbone size w/o insert (bp): 18843
  Vector type: Pleiades Promoter Project [sic, Pleaides Plieades]
Growth in bacteria
  Bacterial resistance: Ampicillin, 100 μg/mL
  Growth temperature: 37°C
  Growth strain: DH5alpha
  Growth instructions: DH10B
  Copy number: High Copy
Gene/Insert
  Gene/Insert name: Ple30 (alt names: CD68; Macrosialin precursor (GP110) (CD68 antigen))
  Species: H. sapiens (human)
  Insert size (bp): 822
  Entrez Gene: CD68 (a.k.a. GP110, LAMP4, SCARD1)
  Tag / fusion protein: Intron-LacZ-NLS (C terminal on backbone)
  Cloning method: Restriction Enzyme; 5′ cloning site FseI (unknown if destroyed); 3′ cloning site AscI (unknown if destroyed)
  Sequencing primers: 5′ Unknown
Terms and licenses: Academic/Nonprofit Terms; Industry Terms
How to cite: pEMS1501 was a gift from Elizabeth Simpson (Addgene plasmid # 29249 ; http://n2t.net/addgene:29249 ; RRID:Addgene_29249)
