[The description below was written by a language model from this plasmid's Addgene catalogue record.]
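Description:
pEMS1501 is a Pleiades Promoter Project reporter plasmid built on the large pEMS1313 backbone (about 18.8 kb without insert). It is maintained as a high-copy plasmid in standard E. coli cloning strains under ampicillin selection. The record does not list the origin of replication or describe the other elements that make up this sizeable backbone, and no feature table is available to fill in those details.

The insert is Ple30, an 822 bp human MiniPromoter designed from regulatory sequence of the CD68 gene (also called macrosialin, GP110, LAMP4 or SCARD1). It was cloned by restriction digestion between FseI and AscI sites, which places it upstream of a backbone-encoded intron-LacZ-NLS cassette. In this arrangement the candidate promoter is the test element. If it is active, it drives a spliced transcript encoding beta-galactosidase carrying a nuclear localisation signal, so expressing cells can be identified by nuclear-concentrated LacZ staining. The intron is the kind of element commonly included to improve transgene expression.

The plasmid belongs to a collection of compact human promoter constructs developed to drive selective, region- or cell-type-specific expression in the brain. For this particular design the recorded outcome is negative: no reporter expression was detected in the brain, eye or embryo by LacZ. pEMS1501 is therefore mainly useful as a documented negative result for the Ple30/CD68 MiniPromoter, and as a reference point for redesigning CD68-based regulatory elements, rather than as a working expression tool for those tissues.
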