>Addgene plasmid #29249 | pEMS1501 | addgene partial sequence | sequence record 38850 | LacZ-R 5'-GACAGTATCGGCCTCAGGAA-3'
GCTTCTGGTGCCGGAAACCAGGCAAAGCGCCATTCGCCATTCAGGCTGCGCAACTGTTGGGAAGGGCGAT
CGGTGCGGGCCTCTTCGCTATTACGCCAGCTGGCGAAAGGGGGATGTGCTGCAAGGCGATTAAGTTGGGT
AACGCCAGGGTTTTCCCAGTCACGACGTTGTAAAACGACGGGATCCGCCATGGTGGCGGAAGTTCCTATA
CCTTTTGAAGAATAGGAACTTCGGAATAGGAACTTCCTGTGGAGAGAAAGGCAAAGTGGATGTCAGTAAG
ACCAATAGGTGCCTATCAGAAACGCAAGAGTCTTCTCTGTCTCGACAAGCCCAGTTTCTATTGGTCTCCT
TAAACCTGTCTTGTAACCTTGATACTTACGGCGCGCCCNAAGTCCAGCTAGGCTGTCTGCACCAGTTGCT
CAACCCTGCTCCCTCAGCCCTCTCTTG
